Addgene plasmid #193532: pIM38
Purpose: pENTRY clone for NLR Integrated Domain ID#65
Depositing lab: Nemo Peeters. Depositing organization: CNRS UMR 2594, INRA UMR 0441, Laboratoire des Interactions Plantes Micro-organismes (LIPM). Publication: An NLR integrated domain toolkit to identify plant pathogen effector targets. Landry D, Mila I, Sabbagh CRR, Zaffuto M, Pouzet C, Tremousaygue D, Dabos P, Deslandes L, Peeters N. Plant J. 2023 Sep;115(5):1443-1457. doi: 10.1111/tpj.16331. Epub 2023 Jul 24. PubMed 37248633.
Backbone
  Vector backbone: pTWIST ENTRY
  Vector type: pENTRY clone
Growth in bacteria
  Bacterial resistance: Kanamycin, 50 μg/mL
  Growth temperature: 37°C
  Growth strain: DH5alpha
  Copy number: High Copy
Gene/Insert
  Gene/Insert name: ID#65
  Species: Brachypodium (Bradi5g22187.1.p)
  Cloning method: Ligation Independent Cloning
  Sequencing primers: 5′ n/a
Terms and licenses: Academic/Nonprofit Terms; Industry Terms: Not Available to Industry
How to cite: pIM38 was a gift from Nemo Peeters (Addgene plasmid # 193532 ; http://n2t.net/addgene:193532 ; RRID:Addgene_193532)
