[The description below was written by a language model from this plasmid's Addgene catalogue record and pLannotate feature annotations shown in this document.]
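Description:
pIM38 is a small Gateway entry clone (about 2.7 kb) built on the pTWIST ENTRY backbone and propagated in E. coli. It replicates from a high-copy ColE1/pUC-type origin and is selected with kanamycin through an aph(3')-Ia aminoglycoside phosphotransferase gene. Apart from these maintenance elements, the backbone carries only minor remnants: a short lacZα fragment, a piece of a pBluescript-type multiple cloning site and an rrnB T1 transcription terminator. No promoter for expressing the insert is annotated, which fits an entry vector meant to donate its insert rather than express it.

The payload, named ID#65, is an integrated domain taken from a Brachypodium NLR immune receptor (gene model Bradi5g22187.1). It lies between attL1 and attL2 sites, so an LR Clonase reaction can move it directionally into any attR-containing destination vector, which then supplies the promoter, tags or fusion partners. Automated annotation matches roughly 300 bp of the insert to wheat thioredoxin H, suggesting that this integrated domain is thioredoxin-like; that is a homology-based call, not something stated in the catalogue entry. The insert was introduced by ligation-independent cloning.

The plasmid belongs to a collection of NLR integrated domain clones assembled as a toolkit for identifying plant targets of pathogen effectors. Integrated domains in NLRs are generally thought to act as decoys that mimic the host proteins effectors bind. Transferring ID#65 into suitable destination vectors would allow it to be tested for interaction with candidate effectors, although the record does not specify which assays or destination vectors are intended.
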