Features (pLannotate 1.2.2; 8 found; start..end, strand, type, name):
     56..99      -  CDS            lacZα (fragment): LacZα fragment of β-galactosidase; lacZ fragment
    152..251     +  protein_bind   attL1: mutant version of attL; recombination site for the Gateway® LR reaction LR Clonase™
    269..577     +  CDS            TRXH_WHEAT (fragment): Experimental evidence at transcript level: Swiss-Prot protein existence level 2. Participates in various redox reactions through the reversible oxidation of the active center dithiol to a disulfide. The H form is known to activate a number of cytosolic enzymes. From Triticum aestivum (Wheat).
    594..693     -  protein_bind   attL2: mutant version of attL; recombination site for the Gateway® LR reaction LR Clonase™
    938..1526    -  rep_origin     ori: high-copy-number ColE1/pMB1/pBR322/pUC origin of replication
   1662..2477    -  CDS            KanR: aminoglycoside phosphotransferase; aph(3')-Ia; confers resistance to kanamycin in bacteria or G418 (Geneticin®) in eukaryotes
   2593..2615    +  misc_feature   MCS (fragment): pBluescript multiple cloning site
   2615..2661    +  terminator     rrnB T1 terminator: transcription terminator T1 from the E. coli rrnB gene
>Addgene plasmid #193532 | pIM38 | addgene full sequence | sequence record 378703 | Addgene NGS Result
AACAAAACCCATCGTACGGCCAAGGAAGTCTCCAATAACTGTGATCCACCACAAGCGCCAGGGTTTTCCC
AGTCACGACGTTGTAAAACGACGGCCAGTCATGCATAATCCGCACGCATCTGGAATAAGGAAGTGCCATT
CCGCCTGACCTCAAATAATGATTTTATTTTGACTGATAGTGACCTGTTCGTTGCAACAGATTGATGAGCA
ATGCTTTTTTATAATGCCAACTTTGTACAAAAAAGCAGGCTTCGAAGGAGATAGAACCATGACGATCCGC
AGCCTGGACCAGTGGACCATGATGAACGAGGAGGCCAAGGGCAACAACAAGCTGCTCGTGGTTGAATTCA
CTGCGCGGTGGTGCCGGCCATCCCGCACCATAGCTCCCTTTTTTGCTTATCTCGCCAACAAGTTTCCAGA
TGCCATTTTCCTTAAGGTTGACATTGATGATATGGAGGATATTGCCGAGACATTCGAAGTTCGTAGTGCG
CCAGTCTTCCTGTTCATGAACAGGGGAGAGGTTAAGGACAAGCTTCGTGGCGCACACAAGGAAGAGCTGT
TTGAGAAGATTCAGCTGGCCCTTATGGACAACGACCCAGCTTTCTTGTACAAAGTTGGCATTATAAGAAA
GCATTGCTTATCAATTTGTTGCAACGAACAGGTCACTATCAGTCAAAATAAAATCATTATTTGAGGCTAG
GTGGAGGCTCAGTGATGATAAGTCTGCGATGGTGGATGCATGTGTCATGGTCATAGCTGTTTCCTGTGTG
AAATTGTTATCCGCTCAGAGGGCACAATCCTATTCCGCGCTATCCGACAATCTCCAAGACATTAGGTGGA
GTTCAGTTCGGCGTATGGCATATGTCGCTGGAAAGAACATGTGAGCAAAAGGCCAGCAAAAGGCCAGGAA
CCGTAAAAAGGCCGCGTTGCTGGCGTTTTTCCATAGGCTCCGCCCCCCTGACGAGCATCACAAAAATCGA
CGCTCAAGTCAGAGGTGGCGAAACCCGACAGGACTATAAAGATACCAGGCGTTTCCCCCTGGAAGCTCCC
TCGTGCGCTCTCCTGTTCCGACCCTGCCGCTTACCGGATACCTGTCCGCCTTTCTCCCTTCGGGAAGCGT
GGCGCTTTCTCATAGCTCACGCTGTAGGTATCTCAGTTCGGTGTAGGTCGTTCGCTCCAAGCTGGGCTGT
GTGCACGAACCCCCCGTTCAGCCCGACCGCTGCGCCTTATCCGGTAACTATCGTCTTGAGTCCAACCCGG
TAAGACACGACTTATCGCCACTGGCAGCAGCCACTGGTAACAGGATTAGCAGAGCGAGGTATGTAGGCGG
TGCTACAGAGTTCTTGAAGTGGTGGCCTAACTACGGCTACACTAGAAGAACAGTATTTGGTATCTGCGCT
CTGCTGAAGCCAGTTACCTTCGGAAAAAGAGTTGGTAGCTCTTGATCCGGCAAACAAACCACCGCTGGTA
GCGGTGGTTTTTTTGTTTGCAAGCAGCAGATTACGCGCAGAAAAAAAGGATCTCAAGAAGATCCTTTGAT
CTTTTCTACGGGGTCTGACGCTCTATTCAACAAAGCCGCCGTCCCGTCAAGTCAGCGTAAATGGGTAGGG
GGCTTCAAATCGTCCGCTCTGCCAGTGTTACAACCAATTAACAAATTCTGATTAGAAAAACTCATCGAGC
ATCAAATGAAACTGCAATTTATTCATATCAGGATTATCAATACCATATTTTTGAAAAAGCCGTTTCTGTA
ATGAAGGAGAAAACTCACCGAGGCAGTTCCATAGGATGGCAAGATCCTGGTATCGGTCTGCGATTCCGAC
TCGTCCAACATCAATACAACCTATTAATTTCCCCTCGTCAAAAATAAGGTTATCAAGTGAGAAATCACCA
TGAGTGACGACTGAATCCGGTGAGAATGGCAAAAGCTTATGCATTTCTTTCCAGACTTGTTCAACAGGCC
AGCCATTACGCTCGTCATCAAAATCACTCGCATCAACCAAACCGTTATTCATTCGTGATTGCGCCTGAGC
GAGACGAAATACGCGATCGCTGTTAAAAGGACAATTACAAACAGGAATCGAATGCAACCGGCGCAGGAAC
ACTGCCAGCGCATCAACAATATTTTCACCTGAATCAGGATATTCTTCTAATACCTGGAATGCTGTTTTCC
CGGGGATCGCAGTGGTGAGTAACCATGCATCATCAGGAGTACGGATAAAATGCTTGATGGTCGGAAGAGG
CATAAATTCCGTCAGCCAGTTTAGTCTGACCATCTCATCTGTAACATCATTGGCAACGCTACCTTTGCCA
TGTTTCAGAAACAACTCTGGCGCATCGGGCTTCCCATACAATCGATAGATTGTCGCACCTGATTGCCCGA
CATTATCGCGAGCCCATTTATACCCATATAAATCAGCATCCATGTTGGAATTTAATCGCGGCCTCGAGCA
AGACGTTTCCCGTTGAATATGGCTCATAACACCCCTTGTATTACTGTTTATGTAAGCAGACAGTTTTATT
GTTCATGATGATATATTTTTATCTTGTGCAATGTAACATCAGAGATTTTGAGACACAACGTGGCTTTCCC
CCGCCGCTCTAGAACTAGTGGATCCAAATAAAACGAAAGGCTCAGTCGAAAGACTGGGCCTTTCGTTTTA
TCTGTTGTTTGTCGCATTATACGAGACGTCCAGGTTGGGATACCTGA
