>Addgene plasmid #193532 | pIM38 | depositor partial sequence | sequence record 374705 | insert
TCGAAGGAGATAGAACCATGACGATCCGCAGCCTGGACCAGTGGACCATGATGAACGAGGAGGCCAAGGG
CAACAACAAGCTGCTCGTGGTTGAATTCACTGCGCGGTGGTGCCGGCCATCCCGCACCATAGCTCCCTTT
TTTGCTTATCTCGCCAACAAGTTTCCAGATGCCATTTTCCTTAAGGTTGACATTGATGATATGGAGGATA
TTGCCGAGACATTCGAAGTTCGTAGTGCGCCAGTCTTCCTGTTCATGAACAGGGGAGAGGTTAAGGACAA
GCTTCGTGGCGCACACAAGGAAGAGCTGTTTGAGAAGATTCAGCTGGCCCTTATGGACAACG
