>Addgene plasmid #193532 | pIM38 | depositor partial sequence | sequence record 374706 | pTwist+ENTR backbone
AACAAAACCCATCGTACGGCCAAGGAAGTCTCCAATAACTGTGATCCACCACAAGCGCCAGGGTTTTCCC
AGTCACGACGTTGTAAAACGACGGCCAGTCATGCATAATCCGCACGCATCTGGAATAAGGAAGTGCCATT
CCGCCTGACCTCAAATAATGATTTTATTTTGACTGATAGTGACCTGTTCGTTGCAACAGATTGATGAGCA
ATGCTTTTTTATAATGCCAACTTTGTACAAAAAAGCAGGCTNNNNNNNNNNNNNNNNNNNNNNNNNNNNN
NNNNNNNNNNNNNNNNNNNNNACCCAGCTTTCTTGTACAAAGTTGGCATTATAAGAAAGCATTGCTTATC
AATTTGTTGCAACGAACAGGTCACTATCAGTCAAAATAAAATCATTATTTGAGGCTAGGTGGAGGCTCAG
TGATGATAAGTCTGCGATGGTGGATGCATGTGTCATGGTCATAGCTGTTTCCTGTGTGAAATTGTTATCC
GCTCAGAGGGCACAATCCTATTCCGCGCTATCCGACAATCTCCAAGACATTAGGTGGAGTTCAGTTCGGC
GTATGGCATATGTCGCTGGAAAGAACATGTGAGCAAAAGGCCAGCAAAAGGCCAGGAACCGTAAAAAGGC
CGCGTTGCTGGCGTTTTTCCATAGGCTCCGCCCCCCTGACGAGCATCACAAAAATCGACGCTCAAGTCAG
AGGTGGCGAAACCCGACAGGACTATAAAGATACCAGGCGTTTCCCCCTGGAAGCTCCCTCGTGCGCTCTC
CTGTTCCGACCCTGCCGCTTACCGGATACCTGTCCGCCTTTCTCCCTTCGGGAAGCGTGGCGCTTTCTCA
TAGCTCACGCTGTAGGTATCTCAGTTCGGTGTAGGTCGTTCGCTCCAAGCTGGGCTGTGTGCACGAACCC
CCCGTTCAGCCCGACCGCTGCGCCTTATCCGGTAACTATCGTCTTGAGTCCAACCCGGTAAGACACGACT
TATCGCCACTGGCAGCAGCCACTGGTAACAGGATTAGCAGAGCGAGGTATGTAGGCGGTGCTACAGAGTT
CTTGAAGTGGTGGCCTAACTACGGCTACACTAGAAGAACAGTATTTGGTATCTGCGCTCTGCTGAAGCCA
GTTACCTTCGGAAAAAGAGTTGGTAGCTCTTGATCCGGCAAACAAACCACCGCTGGTAGCGGTGGTTTTT
TTGTTTGCAAGCAGCAGATTACGCGCAGAAAAAAAGGATCTCAAGAAGATCCTTTGATCTTTTCTACGGG
GTCTGACGCTCTATTCAACAAAGCCGCCGTCCCGTCAAGTCAGCGTAAATGGGTAGGGGGCTTCAAATCG
TCCGCTCTGCCAGTGTTACAACCAATTAACAAATTCTGATTAGAAAAACTCATCGAGCATCAAATGAAAC
TGCAATTTATTCATATCAGGATTATCAATACCATATTTTTGAAAAAGCCGTTTCTGTAATGAAGGAGAAA
ACTCACCGAGGCAGTTCCATAGGATGGCAAGATCCTGGTATCGGTCTGCGATTCCGACTCGTCCAACATC
AATACAACCTATTAATTTCCCCTCGTCAAAAATAAGGTTATCAAGTGAGAAATCACCATGAGTGACGACT
GAATCCGGTGAGAATGGCAAAAGCTTATGCATTTCTTTCCAGACTTGTTCAACAGGCCAGCCATTACGCT
CGTCATCAAAATCACTCGCATCAACCAAACCGTTATTCATTCGTGATTGCGCCTGAGCGAGACGAAATAC
GCGATCGCTGTTAAAAGGACAATTACAAACAGGAATCGAATGCAACCGGCGCAGGAACACTGCCAGCGCA
TCAACAATATTTTCACCTGAATCAGGATATTCTTCTAATACCTGGAATGCTGTTTTCCCGGGGATCGCAG
TGGTGAGTAACCATGCATCATCAGGAGTACGGATAAAATGCTTGATGGTCGGAAGAGGCATAAATTCCGT
CAGCCAGTTTAGTCTGACCATCTCATCTGTAACATCATTGGCAACGCTACCTTTGCCATGTTTCAGAAAC
AACTCTGGCGCATCGGGCTTCCCATACAATCGATAGATTGTCGCACCTGATTGCCCGACATTATCGCGAG
CCCATTTATACCCATATAAATCAGCATCCATGTTGGAATTTAATCGCGGCCTCGAGCAAGACGTTTCCCG
TTGAATATGGCTCATAACACCCCTTGTATTACTGTTTATGTAAGCAGACAGTTTTATTGTTCATGATGAT
ATATTTTTATCTTGTGCAATGTAACATCAGAGATTTTGAGACACAACGTGGCTTTCCCCCGCCGCTCTAG
AACTAGTGGATCCAAATAAAACGAAAGGCTCAGTCGAAAGACTGGGCCTTTCGTTTTATCTGTTGTTTGT
CGCATTATACGAGACGTCCAGGTTGGGATACCTGA
